>Addgene plasmid #39831 | EKAR2G_design1_mTFP_175_Venus_195 | depositor partial sequence | sequence record 50452 | Biosensor
CCATGGCACACCATCACCACCACCACGGGAGCGGGGAGCAGAAACTAATATCAGAGGAGGATCTTGGCTC
AGGTTCAGGATCCGGCGGCCACCACCGCGTTGACTTCAAGACCATCTACAGGGCCAAGAAGGCGGTGAAG
CTGCCCGACTATCACTTTGTGGACCACCGCATCGAGATCCTGAACCACGACAAGGACTACAACAAGGTGA
CCGTTTACGAGAGCGCCGTGGCCCGCAACTCCACCGACGGCATGGACGAGCTGTACAAGGGTGCTAGCGG
AGGAATGGTGAGCAAGGGCGAGGAGACCACAATGGGCGTAATCAAGCCCGACATGAAGATCAAGCTGAAG
ATGGAGGGCAACGTGAATGGCCACGCCTTCGTGATCGAGGGCGAGGGCGAGGGCAAGCCCTACGACGGCA
CCAACACCATCAACCTGGAGGTGAAGGAGGGAGCCCCCCTGCCCTTCTCCTACGACATTCTGACCACCGC
GTTCGCCTACGGCAACAGGGCCTTCACCAAGTACCCCGACGACATCCCCAACTACTTCAAGCAGTCCTTC
CCCGAGGGCTACTCTTGGGAGCGCACCATGACCTTCGAGGACAAGGGCATCGTGAAGGTGAAGTCCGACA
TCTCCATGGAGGAGGACTCCTTCATCTACGAGATACACCTCAAGGGCGAGAACTTCCCCCCCAACGGCCC
CGTGATGCAGAAGAAGACCACCGGCTGGGACGCCTCCACCGAGAGGATGTACGTGCGCGACGGCGTGCTG
AAGGGCGACGTCAAGCACAAGCTGCTGCTGGAGGGCTCCGGAATGGCGGACGAGGAGAAGCTGCCGCCCG
GCTGGGAGAAGCGCATGAGCCGCAGCTCAGGCCGAGTGTACTACTTCAACCACATCACTAACGCCAGCCA
GTGGGAGCGGCCCAGCGGCAACAGCAGCAGTGGTGGCAAAAACGGGCAGGGGGAGCCTGCCAGGAAGCTG
CGCATTCTGCAGTCGACTAGGGAGCAAGGGCTTGTGCCCGGGTCTAGAGGCGGAGGTGGTGGAGGAGGTG
GAGGTGGTGGAGGTGGAGGTGGAGGTGGTGGCGGTGGTGGAGGAGGAGGAGCTAGAGGCGGAGGTGGTGG
AGGAGGTGGAGGTGGTGGAGGTGGAGGTGGAGGTGGTGGCGGTGGTGGAGGAGGAGGAGCCAGCGGCGGA
GGTGGTGGAGGAGGTGGAGGTGGTGGAGGTGGAGGTGGAGGTGGTGGCGGTGGTGGAGGAGGAGGAACCG
GTGCTGACCAACTGACTGAAGAGTGGTCGACGGTACAGCGGACCGCGCCTGACGTACCACGTACACCAGT
AGGAAAGGCAAAGCTTTCATTCCAATTCCCGCGGGCGCGGGACATCGCGGCCGCCATGCTGCTGCCCGAC
AACCACTACCTGAGCTACCAGTCCGCCCTGAGCAAAGACCCCAACGAGAAGCGCGATCACATGGTCCTGC
TGGAGTTCGTGACCGCCGCCGGGATCACTCTCGGCATGGACGAGCTGTACAAGGGTGGCAGCGGTGGCAT
GGTGAGCAAGGGCGAGGAGCTGTTCACCGGGGTGGTGCCCATCCTGGTCGAGCTGGACGGCGACGTAAAC
GGCCACAAGTTCAGCGTGTCCGGCGAGGGCGAGGGCGATGCCACCTACGGCAAGCTGACCCTGAAGCTGA
TCTGCACCACCGGCAAGCTGCCCGTGCCCTGGCCCACCCTCGTGACCACCCTGGGCTACGGCCTGATGTG
CTTCGCCCGCTACCCCGACCACATGAAGCAGCACGACTTCTTCAAGTCCGCCATGCCCGAAGGCTACGTC
CAGGAGCGCACCATCTTCTTCAAGGACGACGGCAACTACAAGACCCGCGCCGAGGTGAAGTTCGAGGGCG
ACACCCTGGTGAACCGCATCGAGCTGAAGGGCATCGACTTCAAGGAGGACGGCAACATCCTGGGGCACAA
GCTGGAGTACAACTACAACAGCCACAACGTCTATATCACCGCCGACAAGCAGAAGAACGGCATCAAGGCC
AACTTCAAGATCCGCCACAACATCGAGGACGGCGGCGTGCAGCTCGCCGACCACTACCAGCAGAACACCC
CCATCGGCGACGGCCCCGTGGGTACCGATATCCTTCAAAAAAAACTTGAAGAACTTGAACTTGACGAATG
AGATATCTAATGACTCGAG
