>Addgene plasmid #39831 | EKAR2G_design1_mTFP_175_Venus_195 | addgene partial sequence | sequence record 54654 | pTriExUP 5'-GGTTATTGTGCTGTCTCATCA-3'
ATACGACTCACTATAGGGGAATTGTGAGCGGATAACAATTCCCCGGAGTTAATCCGGGACCTTTAATTCA
ACCCAACACAATATATTATAGTTAAATAAGAATTATTATCAAATCATTTGTATATTAATTAAAATACTAT
ACTGTAAATTACATTTTATTTACAATCAAAGGAGATATACCATGGCACACCATCACCACCACCACGGGAG
CGGGGAGCAGAAACTAATATCAGAGGAGGATCTTGGCTCAGGTTCAGGATCCGGCGGCCACCACCGCGTT
GACTTCAAGACCATCTACAGGGCCAAGAAGGCGGTGAAGCTGCCCGACTATCACTTTGTGGACCACCGCA
TCGAGATCCTGAACCACGACAAGGACTACAACAAGGTGACCGTTTACGAGAGCGCCGTGGCCCGCAACTC
CACCGACGGCATGGACGAGCTGTACAAGGGTGCTAGCGGAGGAATGGTGAGCAAGGGCGAGGAGACCACA
ATGGGCGTAATCAAGCCCGACATGAAGATCAAGCTGAAGATGGAGGGCAACGTGAATGGCCACGCCTTCG
TGATCGAGGGCGAGGGCGAGGGCAAGCCCTACGACGGCACCAACACCATCAACCTGGAGGTGAAGGAGGG
AGCCCCCCTGCCCTTCTCCTACGACATTCTGACCACCGCGTTCGCCTACGGCAACAGGGCCTTCACCAAG
TACCCCGACGACATCCCCAACTACTTCAAGCAGTCCTTCCCCGAGGGCTACTCTTGGGAGCGCACCATGA
CCTTCGAGGACAAGGGCATCGTGAAGGTGAAGTCCGACATCTCCATGGAGGAGGACTCCTTCATCTACGA
GATACACCTCA
