>Addgene plasmid #39831 | EKAR2G_design1_mTFP_175_Venus_195 | addgene partial sequence | sequence record 54757 | pTriExDOWN 5'-TCGATCTCAGTGGTATTTGTG-3'
ACCTTCTGATAGGCAGCCTGCACCTGAGGTTAATCACTTAGTGATGGTGATGGTGATGGTGGTGCTCGAG
TCATTAGATATCTCATTCGTCAAGTTCAAGTTCTTCAAGTTTTTTTTGAAGGATATCGGTACCCACGGGG
CCGTCGCCGATGGGGGTGTTCTGCTGGTAGTGGTCGGCGAGCTGCACGCCGCCGTCCTCGATGTTGTGGC
GGATCTTGAAGTTGGCCTTGATGCCGTTCTTCTGCTTGTCGGCGGTGATATAGACGTTGTGGCTGTTGTA
GTTGTACTCCAGCTTGTGCCCCAGGATGTTGCCGTCCTCCTTGAAGTCGATGCCCTTCAGCTCGATGCGG
TTCACCAGGGTGTCGCCCTCGAACTTCACCTCGGCGCGGGTCTTGTAGTTGCCGTCGTCCTTGAAGAAGA
TGGTGCGCTCCTGGACGTAGCCTTCGGGCATGGCGGACTTGAAGAAGTCGTGCTGCTTCATGTGGTCGGG
GTAGCGGGCGAAGCACATCAGGCCGTAGCCCAGGGTGGTCACGAGGGTGGGCCAGGGCACGGGCAGCTTG
CCGGTGGTGCAGATCAGCTTCAGGGTCAGCTTGCCGTAGGTGGCATCGCCCTCGCCCTCGCCGGACACGC
TGAACTTGTGGCCGTTTACGTCGCCGTCCAGCTCGACCAGGATGGGCACCACCCCGGTGAACAGCTCCTC
GCCCTTGCTCACCATGCCACCGCTGCCACCCTTGTACAGCTCGTCCATGCCGAGAGTGATCCCGGCGGCG
GTCACGAACTCCAGCAGGACCATGTGATCGCGCTTCTCGTTGGGGTCTTTGCTCAGGGCGGACTGGTAGC
TCAGGTAGTGGTTGTCGGGCAGCAGCATGGCGGCCGCGATGTCCCGCGCCCGCGGGAATTGGAATGAAAG
CTTTGCCTTTCCTACTGGT
