[The description below was written by a language model from this plasmid's Addgene catalogue record.]
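Description:
EKAR2G_design1_mTFP_175_Venus_195 is a roughly 7 kb expression plasmid built on the Novagen pTriEx4 backbone, a multi-host vector catalogued for expression in mammalian, bacterial and insect cells. It is maintained in E. coli as a high-copy plasmid under ampicillin selection. No feature table accompanies the record, so the origin of replication, polyadenylation signal and any additional host-specific promoters of the backbone are not itemised; the only promoter listed for the insert is CMV, which drives strong constitutive transcription in mammalian cells.

The payload is a synthetic insert of about 2.2 kb encoding a genetically encoded ERK activity reporter, cloned between PacI and XhoI sites that both remain intact, and carrying an N-terminal His-Myc tag useful for purification and immunodetection. The construct name indicates a second-generation EKAR sensor of "design 1" topology that pairs mTFP as FRET donor with Venus as acceptor. The numbers 175 and 195 most likely denote circularly permuted variants of the two fluorescent proteins, although the record does not spell this out. EKAR-type sensors generally work by coupling an ERK substrate sequence to a phospho-binding domain, so that phosphorylation by ERK changes the conformation of the protein and thus the FRET efficiency between the two fluorophores. The specific sensing module is not described here, though part of the plasmid is noted as derived from an earlier published ERK sensor. The plasmid belongs to a toolkit for systematically optimising FRET biosensors, and is suited to live-cell imaging of ERK signalling dynamics in space and time.
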