Addgene plasmid #39831: EKAR2G_design1_mTFP_175_Venus_195
Depositing lab: Olivier Pertz. Depositing organization: University of Basel. Publication: A Versatile Toolkit to Produce Sensitive FRET Biosensors to Visualize Signaling in Time and Space. Fritz RD, Letzelter M, Reimann A, Martin K, Fusco L, Ritsma L, Ponsioen B, Fluri E, Schulte-Merker S, van Rheenen J, Pertz O. Sci Signal. 2013 Jul 23;6(285):rs12. doi: 10.1126/scisignal.2004135. PubMed 23882122.
Backbone
  Vector backbone: pTriEx4
  Backbone manufacturer: Novagen
  Backbone size w/o insert (bp): 4900
  Total vector size (bp): 7050
  Vector type: Mammalian Expression, Bacterial Expression, Insect Expression
Growth in bacteria
  Bacterial resistance: Ampicillin, 100 μg/mL
  Growth temperature: 37°C
  Growth strain: Top10
  Copy number: High Copy
Gene/Insert
  Gene/Insert name: Erk activity reporter
  Species: Synthetic
  Insert size (bp): 2189
  Promoter: CMV
  Tag / fusion protein: His-Myc (N terminal on insert)
  Cloning method: Restriction Enzyme; 5′ cloning site PacI (not destroyed); 3′ cloning site XhoI (not destroyed)
  Sequencing primers: 5′ ctggttattgtgctgtctc; 3′ tcagtggtatttgtga
Resource information
  A portion of this plasmid was derived from a plasmid made by: Karel Svoboda, Janelia Farm Research Campus, Howard Hughes Medical Institute, Ashburn
Terms and licenses: Academic/Nonprofit Terms; Industry Terms: Not Available to Industry
Depositor comments: A genetically encoded fluorescent sensor of ERK activity. 2008. PNAS 205(49)
How to cite: EKAR2G_design1_mTFP_175_Venus_195 was a gift from Olivier Pertz (Addgene plasmid # 39831 ; http://n2t.net/addgene:39831 ; RRID:Addgene_39831)
